Addgene plasmid #70962: pFOSGE_COF3F03
Purpose: Gateway entry clone
Depositing lab: Alexander Stark. Depositing organization: Research Institute of Molecular Pathology (IMP). Publication: Transcriptional regulators form diverse groups with context-dependent regulatory functions. Stampfel G, Kazmar T, Frank O, Wienerroither S, Reiter F, Stark A. Nature. 2015 Nov 9. doi: 10.1038/nature15545. PubMed 26550828.
Backbone
  Vector backbone: pDONR221
  Backbone manufacturer: Invitrogen
  Backbone size w/o insert (bp): 4762
  Vector type: Gateway entry vector
Growth in bacteria
  Bacterial resistance: Kanamycin, 50 μg/mL
  Growth temperature: 37°C
  Growth strain: DH5alpha
  Copy number: High Copy
Gene/Insert
  Gene/Insert name: Utx (alt names: FBgn0260749; CG5640, FBtr0303903)
  Species: D. melanogaster (fly)
  Insert size (bp): 3408
  Entrez Gene: Utx (a.k.a. Dmel_CG5640, CG5640, Dmel\CG5640, UTX, anon-31BCa, dUTX, dUtx, utx)
  Cloning method: Gateway Cloning
  Sequencing primers: 5′ M13-F20; 3′ M13R
Terms and licenses: Academic/Nonprofit Terms; Industry Terms: Not Available to Industry
How to cite: pFOSGE_COF3F03 was a gift from Alexander Stark (Addgene plasmid # 70962 ; http://n2t.net/addgene:70962 ; RRID:Addgene_70962)
