[The description below was written by a language model from this plasmid's Addgene catalogue record.]
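Description:
pFOSGE_COF3F03 is a Gateway entry clone built on the Invitrogen pDONR221 donor backbone and carrying the Drosophila melanogaster gene Utx (CG5640; the record points to the transcript FBtr0303903) as an insert of about 3.4 kb. It is a high-copy bacterial plasmid selected with kanamycin. The insert was introduced by Gateway cloning, which for a pDONR-type vector normally means a BP recombination that replaces the donor's counter-selection cassette with the gene of interest and leaves it flanked by attL sites. No feature table is provided, so the att sites, the origin and the exact insert boundaries (for example, whether a stop codon is retained) cannot be confirmed from the record. M13 forward and reverse primer sites flanking the insert are listed for sequencing.

As an entry clone, the plasmid is not itself an expression construct: the record names no promoter, tag or reporter driving Utx, and none would be expected in this type of vector. Its role is to serve as a shuttle from which the Utx coding sequence can be moved by LR recombination into any compatible destination vector, which then supplies the promoter, fusion partners and host-specific elements. Utx encodes the fly homologue of the UTX histone H3K27 demethylase, a chromatin-associated cofactor. The associated publication concerns the context-dependent regulatory functions of transcriptional regulators, which suggests that this clone belongs to a larger collection of transcription factor and cofactor clones assembled for functional testing. The specific downstream destination vectors and assays are not stated in the record.
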