>Addgene plasmid #70962 | pFOSGE_COF3F03 | depositor partial sequence | sequence record 126904 | insert
ATGGGGCAACTAACTTTCGAAGATGATTGCCTGATCCGCGAACTGGATAGTCGATACTACGGCTTTTTGG
ATTTGTCCAATTCGAAAAATGCGGAATTAAGGAATCTCGTTCAGCAGACCATCACAAACTTACAAAACTA
CATTGCAAATGGTCAGGTTCACGAATCAAAGAACAGCAGTGATAATAAAAATGCTATACAAAAGTTTGAG
CCATCAACTCAAGCAGGTGAACATATGGAAAACACATCTTCCCGAAACAATGACGACACCAAACCTTTCG
AGCAAGATGCCAAGGAAAAGGTGTCCATCATTGAAGAAAAACACCAGGATGAACACTACGTTAACGCTCT
TTGCAAACTTGGCCACCTGCATCTTCTTCTTGGCGAATACTCCGAAGCTTTATCAGCGTACCAAAAGTAT
TTAAGATTCCGAGAAAACAATTACTGGACAAATCATGCATTTATCTATGGAATAGGCGTTGCTTATTTTA
AACTTCGGTGCTTTAAATGGGCCATCAAATCGTTTCAGGAGCTTTTATACCTAAGTCCCAATTTTACATG
TGCAAATGAAGTTCATTTGCGTCTAGGTCTTATGCTAAAACACTGCGGGGAGTTCCATATTGCCCTAAAA
CATTTACAATTGGCGCTGCTTTATACATATCCTTCGACCTTTTCGGAACTTCAGGTCAAATTTCAAATCG
CGCATTTGTACGAAGTTCAAAACAAGCACAAGGCGGCAAAGGATGGCTACGAATTTCTTCTAAATGAGAA
AAACATCTCCTTGGAGCTCAAAGCAGATGTTTATCGACAATTAGGATGGATGTACCATTGCGTAGAATGC
CTAGGCGAAAAAAAGGAACGTGAAGCAAACGCATTAAATTTTCTACAAAAATCAATCGAAGCTGACCCAA
AGAGTGGACAATCATTATATTTACTAGGAAGGTGTTACGCCGGCATCAATAAGGTTCATGATGCTTTCCT
AGCATATCGCAACTCGGTGGAAAAAAGTGAGGGGAATGCTGATACTTGGTGCTCAATCGGCGTCTTATAT
CAGCAACAAAATCAACCCACGGATGCCCTTCAAGCCTACATATGTGCTGTGCAACTGGATAAAGACCATA
AAGCCGCGTGGACCAACCTGGGTATACTTTATGAGAGCTGTGGTCAATTACGAGATGCCTATGCTTGCTA
CTTAAATGCAACCAAACAAATATCATTCCAGAAGTCTTCGTTAATTCGAAAAAAACAAGCAATACGTATG
AAAAAGGACACAATTGGACTGTCGAAAGGCCTGTCTCAGAGAATCACTTTCCTGGAGGGCCAGCTCAGTC
AAGCACCATTGCCAAGTATTACATCCAAGCGCCGCCAGCTGTGTTCAATCGAAGAAGCTTGGAACCTGCC
AATATCATTAGAAATGAACTCTCGCCAACAACAAACAGCGCAGATGCTACCAAGACAGGTCACAAAGCAA
AGTCCAGTACAGGGACCGCCACCACCTTATCCGCATAGCCAACTCAGCCAAAGTCCCATACCTTCGAAAC
GTATTAAGGAAGATGGCACAAGCCAACAAGAAGTAACACAAAACAACAGTCAGACATCAGCGCAAAATCT
AATAAACATTTCGGAATCTTTAAACCAGCGCAACTTCAACGCCATGCCGGAGAGCAACAAAAGTTCGGAG
CAAAGTGTTCTTGACACCTTCGACGACATCTCGAATGATATTTATAAACAGAATGAGAGCATCAAGCTCG
AACGTTTGAGCCAGGATGCACTGAGTAACAATGAGGACTCGAGGCATGATTTTATTGGCGGTGACAACGC
CGACATCTCGACCACGTTCAAAATACAAATGGACTCGAAGCAGTTGATGGTAGCTGTGAAGCTGCTGCCG
ATTGATGAACCGCCCGTGCACTGTACCATTTTGCAAGTGAATGCGCCGCCGCCATCTCCGCCCGATTGCC
CACCGCAGAAACTGACGCGAGATCAACTCCTGCCTCCCACACCCTCTGTTCATTTAGAAAATAAGAAGCA
CGCGTTCAGCCCACAGTTGCAGGAGTTTTGCCTGAAACATCCGATTGCCGTTGTACGCGGCTTAGCGGGC
GTCTTGAAGCTAGATCTCGGTCTCTTTTCGACCAAAACGTTGGTGGAAGCCAACCCGGACCATAGTGTTG
AGGTTCGGACACAAGTGCACCAGTCTCCCGATGAAAATTGGGACACTTCGCAGGGTAAGCGCGTCTGGGC
CTGCATTTCCCATCGGTCTCACACAACCATAGCCAAATATGCCCAATATCAGGCATCCAGTTTTCAAGAC
AGCTTGAAGCTTATTTTACCGCAGGATGAAAGCGATAAAGGTTTCCCCGGCTCGCAAGCAATGTCGGATT
CAGACTCAAAGGACTCGGTATCCAATTCGAACATTGTTCTCAAACGTAAAAAACACAAAATAAACAGCAA
AATGTTGAGGTTCGGGACCAACGTGGACCTCTCCGATGAAAAGAAATGGAAACCACAATTAACAGAGCTA
CAAAAACTGCCAGCTTTTGCGCGAGTTATATCCGCTGCCAATATGCTATCACACGTGGGCCACGTCATTT
TGGGCATGAACACCGTTCAGCTGTACATGAAGGTGCCCGGAAGTAGGACGCCTGGCCACCAAGAGAACAA
CAACTTCTGCTCAATCAACATCAACATCGGTCCTGGCGACTGTGAATGGTTTGCCGTCCCTGACGCCTAC
TGGGGCGGAGTTCACAATCTTTGCGAGAAGAACAACATTAGCTATCTGCACGGCTCGTGGTGGCCCGTCC
TGGAGGATTTATACAAGGAGAATATACCAGTTTATAGATTTATACAAAAGCCCGGTGACTTGGTTTGGGT
GAATGCCGGATGCGTCCATTGGGTTCAGTCGATCGGTTGGTGCAACAACATTGCGTGGAATGTTGGACCC
TTGACTGCCCGTCAGTATTCTCTTGCCATCGAGCGATATGAGTGGAATAAAGTGCAGGCCTTCAAGAGCA
TTGTGCCGATGGTGCATTTAAGCTGGAATCTTGCAAGGAATATTAAAGTGTCTGATACCAAACTTTTCGA
GCTGATAAAAATGTGTTTGCTGCAAACGTTGAAAAACGTATTGCACATACAAGAGTATGTCAAATCGAAA
GGTGTGGAAATACGTTTCAATGGACGCGGAAAGAACGAAGCATCCCATTACTGCGGACAATGCGAGGTTG
AGGTTTTCAATGTGCTGTTCATCAAGGAGCAGGAGAAACGACATGTGGTCCACTGCCTATCGTGCGCGCT
GAAGCTATCTCCGTCGCTCCAGGGAATCGTTTGCCTGGAGGAGTATCGTCTGTCTGAGCTGCAGCGCGTG
TACGATTCGTTTACTTTACACAGAACCCAAGGACTAGCATACACTCAG
