>Addgene plasmid #70962 | pFOSGE_COF3F03 | addgene partial sequence | sequence record 130325 | M13-Rev 5'-CAGGAAACAGCTATGACC-3'
ATAATGATTTTATTTTGACTGATAGTGACCTGTTCGTTGCAACAAATTGATAAGCAATGCTTTCTTATAA
TGCCAACTTTGTACAAGAAAGCTGGGTCCTGAGTGTATGCTAGTCCTTGGGTTCTGTGTAAAGTAAACGA
ATCGTACACGCGCTGCAGCTCAGACAGACGATACTCCTCCAGGCAAACGATTCCCTGGAGCGACGGAGAT
AGCTTCAGCGCGCACGATAGGCAGTGGACCACATGTCGTTTCTCCTGCTCCTTGATGAACAGCACATTGA
AAACCTCAACCTCGCATTGTCCGCAGTAATGGGATGCTTCGTTCTTTCCGCGTCCATTGAAACGTATTTC
CACACCTTTCGATTTGACATACTCTTGTATGTGCAATACGTTTTTCAACGTTTGCAGCAAACACATTTTT
ATCAGCTCGAAAAGTTTGGTATCAGACACTTTAATATTCCTTGCAAGATTCCAGCTTAAATGCACCATCG
GCACAATGCTCTTGAAGGCCTGCACTTTATTCCACTCATATCGCTCGATGGCAAGAGAATACTGACGGGC
AGTCAAGGGTCCAACATTCCACGCAATGTTGTTGCACCAACCGATCGACTGAACCCAATGGACGCATCCG
GCATTCACCCAAACCAAGTCACCGGGCTTTTGTATAAATCTATAAACTGGTATATTCTCCTTGTATAAAT
CCTCCAGGACGGGCCACCACGAGCCGTGCAGATAGCTAATGTTGTTCTTCTCGCAAAGATTGTGAACTCC
GCCCCAGTAGGCGTCAGGGACGGCAAACCATTCACAGTCGCCAGGACCGATGTT
